Addgene plasmid #79729: DYRK2_HUMAN_D0
Purpose: This plasmid encodes the kinase domain of DYRK2. Intended for co-expression with Lambda Phosphatase that accompanies this set to enhance bacterial kinase expression.
Depositing lab: John Chodera & Nicholas Levinson & Markus Seeliger. Depositing organization: Memorial Sloan-Kettering Cancer Center. Publication: An open library of human kinase domain constructs for automated bacterial expression. Albanese SK, Parton DL, Isik M, Rodriguez-Laureano L, Hanson SM, Behr JM, Gradia S, Jeans C, Levinson NM, Seeliger MA, Chodera JD. Biochemistry. 2018 Jul 13. doi: 10.1021/acs.biochem.7b01081. PubMed 30004690.
Backbone
  Vector backbone: pET His10 TEV LIC cloning vector (2B-T-10)
  Backbone manufacturer: Scott Gradia (Addgene plasmid # 78173)
  Vector type: Bacterial Expression
Growth in bacteria
  Bacterial resistance: Ampicillin, 100 μg/mL
  Growth temperature: 37°C
  Growth strain: DH5alpha
  Copy number: Low Copy
Gene/Insert
  Gene/Insert name: DYRK2
  Species: H. sapiens (human)
  Entrez Gene: DYRK2
  Promoter: T7
  Tag / fusion protein: His10-TEV (N terminal on backbone)
  Cloning method: Ligation Independent Cloning
  Sequencing primers: 5′ T7; 3′ T7 reverse
Terms and licenses: Academic/Nonprofit Terms; Industry Terms: Not Available to Industry
Depositor comments: This plasmid was generated as part of an open library of human kinase domain constructs for automated bacterial expression. The work can be found here doi: http://dx.doi.org/10.1101/038711 The lambda phosphatase expression vector can be found at https://www.addgene.org/79748/ The YopH Phosphatase expression vector can be found at https://www.addgene.org/79749/
How to cite: DYRK2_HUMAN_D0 was a gift from John Chodera & Nicholas Levinson & Markus Seeliger (Addgene plasmid # 79729 ; http://n2t.net/addgene:79729 ; RRID:Addgene_79729)
