[The description below was written by a language model from this plasmid's Addgene catalogue record.]
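Description:
DYRK2_HUMAN_D0 is a bacterial expression plasmid that encodes the kinase domain of human DYRK2 (dual-specificity tyrosine-phosphorylation-regulated kinase 2). It is built on the pET His10 TEV LIC cloning vector (2B-T-10), into which the insert was placed by ligation independent cloning. The plasmid is maintained in E. coli under ampicillin selection and is recorded as low copy. No feature table is provided, so the origin of replication and the exact residue boundaries of the kinase domain are not stated in the record.

Expression is driven by the T7 promoter, so protein production requires a host strain that supplies T7 RNA polymerase, whereas a standard cloning strain is used for propagation. The backbone contributes an N-terminal His10 tag followed by a TEV protease recognition site. This arrangement allows the fusion protein to be captured by immobilised metal affinity chromatography, after which the tag can be cleaved off with TEV protease.

The construct belongs to an open library of human kinase domain constructs designed for automated bacterial expression. It is intended for co-expression with the Lambda phosphatase plasmid that accompanies the set, and a YopH phosphatase vector is also available in the collection. Co-expressing a phosphatase keeps the kinase dephosphorylated, and the record states this is done to enhance bacterial kinase expression. Typical uses would be producing recombinant DYRK2 kinase domain for biochemical, biophysical or structural work, although the record does not list specific downstream applications.
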