>Addgene plasmid #79729 | DYRK2_HUMAN_D0 | depositor partial sequence | sequence record 149051 | Sequence of gene (DYRK2_HUMAN) inserted into backbone.
ATGGGGAAGGTGAAAGCCACCCCCATGACACCTGAACAAGCAATGAAGCAATACATGCAAAAACTCACAG
CCTTCGAACACCATGAGATTTTCAGCTACCCTGAAATATATTTCTTGGGTCTAAATGCTAAGAAGCGCCA
GGGCATGACAGGTGGGCCCAACAATGGTGGCTATGATGATGACCAGGGATCATATGTGCAGGTGCCCCAC
GATCACGTGGCTTACAGGTATGAGGTCCTCAAGGTCATTGGGAAGGGGAGCTTTGGGCAGGTGGTCAAGG
CCTACGATCACAAAGTCCACCAGCACGTGGCCCTAAAGATGGTGCGGAATGAGAAGCGCTTCCACCGGCA
AGCAGCGGAGGAGATCCGAATCCTGGAACACCTGCGGAAGCAGGACAAGGATAACACAATGAATGTCATC
CATATGCTGGAGAATTTCACCTTCCGCAACCACATCTGCATGACGTTTGAGCTGCTGAGCATGAACCTCT
ATGAGCTCATCAAGAAGAATAAATTCCAGGGCTTCAGTCTGCCTTTGGTTCGCAAGTTTGCCCACTCGAT
TCTGCAGTGCTTGGATGCTTTGCACAAAAACAGAATAATTCACTGTGACCTTAAGCCCGAGAACATTTTG
TTAAAGCAGCAGGGTAGAAGCGGTATTAAAGTAATTGATTTTGGCTCCAGTTGTTACGAGCATCAGCGTG
TCTACACGTACATCCAGTCGCGTTTTTACCGGGCTCCAGAAGTGATCCTTGGGGCCAGGTATGGCATGCC
CATTGATATGTGGAGCCTGGGCTGCATTTTAGCAGAGCTCCTGACGGGTTACCCCCTCTTGCCTGGGGAA
GATGAAGGGGACCAGCTGGCCTGTATGATTGAACTGTTGGGCATGCCCTCACAGAAACTGCTGGATGCAT
CCAAACGAGCCAAAAATTTTGTGAGCTCCAAGGGTTATCCCCGTTACTGCACTGTCACGACTCTCTCAGA
TGGCTCTGTGGTCCTAAACGGAGGCCGTTCCCGGAGGGGGAAACTGAGGGGCCCACCGGAGAGCAGAGAG
TGGGGGAACGCGCTGAAGGGGTGTGATGATCCCCTTTTCCTTGACTTCTTAAAACAGTGTTTAGAGTGGG
ATCCTGCAGTGCGCATGACCCCAGGCCAGGCTTTGCGGCACCCCTGGCTGAGGAGGCGGTTGCCA
