>Addgene plasmid #79729 | DYRK2_HUMAN_D0 | addgene partial sequence | sequence record 159350 | T7 5'-TAATACGACTCACTATAGGG-3'
GGCTCCGGAGAGCTCTTTAATTAAGCGGCCGCCCTGCAGGACTCGAGTTCTAGAAATAATTTTGTTTAAC
TTTAAGAAGGAGATATACATATGAAATCTTCTCACCATCACCATCACCATCACCATCACCATGAAAACCT
GTACTTCCAATCCAATGCAATGGGGAAGGTGAAAGCCACCCCCATGACACCTGAACAAGCAATGAAGCAA
TACATGCAAAAACTCACAGCCTTCGAACACCATGAGATTTTCAGCTACCCTGAAATATATTTCTTGGGTC
TAAATGCTAAGAAGCGCCAGGGCATGACAGGTGGGCCCAACAATGGTGGCTATGATGATGACCAGGGATC
ATATGTGCAGGTGCCCCACGATCACGTGGCTTACAGGTATGAGGTCCTCAAGGTCATTGGGAAGGGGAGC
TTTGGGCAGGTGGTCAAGGCCTACGATCACAAAGTCCACCAGCACGTGGCCCTAAAGATGGTGCGGAATG
AGAAGCGCTTCCACCGGCAAGCAGCGGAGGAGATCCGAATCCTGGAACACCTGCGGAAGCAGGACAAGGA
TAACACAATGAATGTCATCCATATGCTGGAGAATTTCACCTTCCGCAACCACATCTGCATGACGTTTGAG
CTGCTGAGCATGAACCTCTATGAGCTCATCA
