>Addgene plasmid #79729 | DYRK2_HUMAN_D0 | addgene partial sequence | sequence record 159351 | T7term 5'-GCTAGTTATTGCTCAGCGG-3'
TTCCTTTCGGGCTTTGTTAGCAGCCGGATCAGCGCGCACGCGTGGTACCGGCCGGCCACCAGGTGGCGCG
CCGCGATCGCGGATCCGTTATCCACTTCCAATGTTATTATGGCAACCGCCTCCTCAGCCAGGGGTGCCGC
AAAGCCTGGCCTGGGGTCATGCGCACTGCAGGATCCCACTCTAAACACTGTTTTAAGAAGTCAAGGAAAA
GGGGATCATCACACCCCTTCAGCGCGTTCCCCCACTCTCTGCTCTCCGGTGGGCCCCTCAGTTTCCCCCT
CCGGGAACGGCCTCCGTTTAGGACCACAGAGCCATCTGAGAGAGTCGTGACAGTGCAGTAACGGGGATAA
CCCTTGGAGCTCACAAAATTTTTGGCTCGTTTGGATGCATCCAGCAGTTTCTGTGAGGGCATGCCCAACA
GTTCAATCATACAGGCCAGCTGGTCCCCTTCATCTTCCCCAGGCAAGAGGGGGTAACCCGTCAGGAGCTC
TGCTAAAATGCAGCCCAGGCTCCACATATCAATGGGCATGCCATACCTGGCCCCAAGGATCACTTCTGGA
GCCCGGTAAAAACGCGACTGGATGTACGTGTAGACACGCTGATGCTCGTAACAACTGGAGCCAAAATCAA
TTACTTTAATACCGCTTCTACCCTGCTGCTTTAACAAAATGTTCTCGGGCTTAAGGTCACAGTGAATTAT
TCTGTTTTTGTGCAAAGCATCCAAGCACTGCAGAATCGAGTGGGCAAACTTGCGAACCAAAGGCAGACTG
AAGCCCTGGAATTTATTCTTCTTGATGAGCTCATAGAGGTTCATGCTCAGCAGCTCAAACGTCATGCAGA
TGTGGTTGCGGAAGGTGAAATTCTCCAGCATATGGATGACATTCATTGTGTTATCCTTGTCCTGCTTCCG
CAGGTGTTCCAGGATTCGGATCTCCTCCGCTGCTTGCCGGTGGAAGCGCTTCTCATTCCGCACCATCTTT
AGGGCCACGTGCTGGTGGACTTTGTGATCGTAGGCCTTGACCACCTGCCCAAAGCT
